Addgene plasmid #188788: EpAvs1
Purpose: Avs1 from Erwinia piriflorinigrans CFBP5888
Depositing lab: Feng Zhang. Depositing organization: Broad Institute. Publication: Prokaryotic innate immunity through pattern recognition of conserved viral proteins. Gao LA, Wilkinson ME, Strecker J, Makarova KS, Macrae RK, Koonin EV, Zhang F. Science. 2022 Aug 12;377(6607):eabm4096. doi: 10.1126/science.abm4096. Epub 2022 Aug 12. PubMed 35951700.
Backbone
  Vector backbone: pACYC184
  Backbone size w/o insert (bp): 2333
  Total vector size (bp): 9684
  Vector type: Bacterial Expression
Growth in bacteria
  Bacterial resistance: Chloramphenicol, 25 μg/mL
  Growth temperature: 37°C
  Growth strain: DH5alpha
  Copy number: Low Copy
Gene/Insert
  Gene/Insert name: EpAvs1
  Species: Erwinia piriflorinigrans CFBP5888
  Insert size (bp): 7351
  GenBank ID: WP_048696970.1
  Promoter: bla
  Cloning method: Gibson Cloning
  Sequencing primers: 5′ N/A
Terms and licenses: Academic/Nonprofit Terms; Industry Terms: Not Available to Industry
How to cite: EpAvs1 was a gift from Feng Zhang (Addgene plasmid # 188788 ; http://n2t.net/addgene:188788 ; RRID:Addgene_188788)
