[The description below was written by a language model from this plasmid's Addgene catalogue record and pLannotate feature annotations shown in this document.]
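Description:
EpAvs1 is a low-copy bacterial expression plasmid built on the pACYC184 backbone, carrying the Avs1 gene from Erwinia piriflorinigrans CFBP5888. It replicates in E. coli from the p15A origin, which is compatible with ColE1-type plasmids and so allows co-maintenance with a second vector. It is selected with chloramphenicol through the cat gene, which is driven by its own promoter. The tetracycline resistance gene of the parental vector survives only as a short fragment, so it is not expected to be functional. Short IS1 and RSF-origin-like fragments and a CAP binding site are also annotated, and these appear to be backbone remnants rather than designed parts.

The insert is about 7.35 kb of the 9.7 kb plasmid and was introduced by Gibson assembly. It sits downstream of the bla (AmpR) promoter, a constitutive E. coli promoter, so expression should not need an inducer. A T7 terminator is annotated at the distal end of the insert region. The automated annotation does not label any feature across the long stretch between promoter and terminator, so the internal organisation of the insert is not detailed here: the record does not show the exact coding boundaries, any flanking native sequence, or any tags.

Avs proteins are antiviral STAND-family NTPases that act in prokaryotic innate immunity. The associated study concerns pattern recognition of conserved viral proteins. The plasmid is therefore suited to heterologous expression of EpAvs1 in E. coli, for example to test phage defence or to co-express candidate phage-encoded triggers from a compatible plasmid.
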