Features (pLannotate 1.2.2; 9 found; start..end, strand, type, name):
    141..686     -  rep_origin     p15A ori: Plasmids containing the medium-copy-number p15A origin of replication can be propagated in E. coli cells that contain a second plasmid with the ColE1 origin.
    798..862     -  CDS            TcR (fragment): tetracycline efflux protein; tet; confers resistance to tetracycline
    877..898     -  protein_bind   CAP binding site: CAP binding activates transcription in the presence of cAMP. E. coli catabolite activator protein
    911..1015    +  promoter       AmpR promoter: bla
   8270..8317    +  terminator     T7 terminator: transcription terminator for bacteriophage T7 RNA polymerase
   8540..9196    -  CDS            cat: CAT_ECOLX - Experimental evidence at protein level: Swiss-Prot protein existence level 1. This enzyme is an effector of chloramphenicol resistance in bacteria. From Escherichia coli. This protein is used as a marker in many commonly used cloning vectors, such as pACYC184.
   9197..9299    -  promoter       cat promoter: promoter of the E. coli cat gene encoding chloramphenicol acetyltransferase
   9420..9563    +  mobile_element IS1 (fragment): prokaryotic transposable element IS1
   9682..53      -  rep_origin     RSF ori (fragment) (across the origin): Plasmids containing the RSF 1030 origin of replication can be propagated in E. coli cells that contain additional plasmids with compatible origins.
>Addgene plasmid #188788 | EpAvs1 | addgene full sequence | sequence record 369328 | Addgene NGS Result
CGCTTCCTCGCTCACTGACTCGCTACGCTCGGTCGTTCGACTGCGGCGAGCGGAAATGGCTTACGAACGG
GGCGGAGATTTCCTGGAAGATGCCAGGAAGATACTTAACAGGGAAGTGAGAGGGCCGCGGCAAAGCCGTT
TTTCCATAGGCTCCGCCCCCCTGACAAGCATCACGAAATCTGACGCTCAAATCAGTGGTGGCGAAACCCG
ACAGGACTATAAAGATACCAGGCGTTTCCCCCTGGCGGCTCCCTCGTGCGCTCTCCTGTTCCTGCCTTTC
GGTTTACCGGTGTCATTCCGCTGTTATGGCCGCGTTTGTCTCATTCCACGCCTGACACTCAGTTCCGGGT
AGGCAGTTCGCTCCAAGCTGGACTGTATGCACGAACCCCCCGTTCAGTCCGACCGCTGCGCCTTATCCGG
TAACTATCGTCTTGAGTCCAACCCGGAAAGACATGCAAAAGCACCACTGGCAGCAGCCACTGGTAATTGA
TTTAGAGGAGTTAGTCTTGAAGTCATGCGCCGGTTAAGGCTAAACTGAAAGGACAAGTTTTGGTGACTGC
GCTCCTCCAAGCCAGTTACCTCGGTTCAAAGAGTTGGTAGCTCAGAGAACCTTCGAAAAACCGCCCTGCA
AGGCGGTTTTTTCGTTTTCAGAGCAAGAGATTACGCGCAGACCAAAACGATCTCAAGAAGATCATCTTAT
TAATCAGATAAAATATTTCTAGATTTCAGTGCAATTTATCTCTTCAAATGTAGCACCTGAAGTCAGCCCC
ATACGATATAAGTTGTAATTCTCATGTTAGTCATGCCCCGCGCCCACCGGAAGGAGCTGACTGGGTTGAA
GGCTCTCAAGGGCATCGGTCGAGATCCCGGTGCCTAATGAGTGAGCTAACTTACATTAATTGCGTTGCGC
CGCGGAACCCCTATTTGTTTATTTTTCTAAATACATTCAAATATGTATCCGCTCATGAGACAATAACCCT
GATAAATGCTTCAATAATATTGAAAAAGGAAGAGTATGGTAGCGATAAAAATGTATCCGGCAAAGGATGG
GGATGCTTTTCTTATTATTTGCGATGAGGAAAAAAGTGCATTTCTGATTGACGGAGGCTACGCGGAAACG
TTCAGGCAACATATTTTGCCTGACTTACGTGAGCTGAGTTTTAACGGTTACCGGTTACGTCTGGTCATGG
CAACACATATTGATTCAGATCACATTGGTGGTCTCGTGGACTTCTTTCTTGTAAATGGACACGCAGCAGA
GCCTGCAGTGATTACTGTTGACCGCGTATGGCACAACAGCCTCAGGGCGATGACGAGACCCGAAAATAAT
GCACAAAAAGTGGATTCCCGAGAAATCACTGACTTTTTGAGACGGAGATATCATGTCGAAGCCGATAAAG
CCAAACCGCATGAAATCAGCGCGCGTCAGGGGAGTTCACTGGCTGCCAGCCTTCTGGCTGGCGATTATCA
TTGGAATGAGGGAAAAGGGTATCAGTGTATCTGCACCGGTACCTCCATTCCCAACTTGATGTGCGATAAC
AGTCTAACAATTCTGAGCCCCTCTAAGGAGAGAATTTCAGCGCTCTGCCTGTGGTGGCGCAGACAACTTG
CATCGCTGGGCTTTTCGGGACGGTCCTCCTCGAGTGAGGCATTTGATGATGCTTTCGAATTTTTTTGTAA
AAGGGAAGCATCTCAGGTTCCTCTTCCGCATGTCATCAATGCAAGAACACCGTTGCTTGAGAGGGATTAT
GCACGGGATACCTCGCCAACAAATGGCAGTTCGATAGCGTTCAGTCTGGTGCTCAATAAGAAGAGAATAT
TGATGCTAGGAGATGCCTGGGCGGAAGAAGTTGTGACATCTCTGGGTGCCAGTGGGGCGTCCCATCATTT
TGATATCATTAAAATCTCACATCACGGTAGTATTAGAAACACAAGCCCGAATCTTTTAAAGATCATAGAT
GCTCCTGTGTACCTGATCTCAACCGACGGAAAAAAGCATGCCAGACACCCTAACCTGGCGGTTCTGAAAG
CGATTGTGGACAGACCTGCGGCGTTTACGCGAACGCTCTATTTTAACTATGCCAACAGCGCATCTGCTTT
TATGAAAAATTACCTTTCTGCAAGTGGTGCACAATTCAGAATCATTGAAGGATCAACGGATTGGATAACA
CTGTGAGATATGCTGCTACTGAAACTGAAATAAGGAACGCAACTGTACTCATTGAATGCGCGGGTTACAC
TGGTTCCGGAACCCTGATCGCAGCAGACAAGGTCCTTACGGCTGCACATTGTGTAGTATCGGATGATCCT
GAGACACCAATTACAGTGACATTTTTTGGTGCGGATGAAGACGTCTGTGTCAATGCGACAATTTCAGAAA
TAGATACATCGTGCGATGCCTGTCTGCTAACACTTTCTGACTCTGTCGACATTCCGCCTATTACACTTAT
GACACAGCCGGAGCGAGAGGGAAGCCAATGGAAAGCCTTTGGCTATCCGGCATCACGCAATGGGCCATCA
CATTATCTTCATGGCACTATAAGTCAGATTTTACCAAGGCTTTTCCATGGCGTTGATATGGATTTGTCGG
TCAGTGCCGATTGTGTTCTGGAAGAGTACAGTGGAGTTTCTGGTGCCGCCATTCTATCAGAAAATAAATG
CATTGCGATGGTGCGCATCAGGATGGATGGTGGACTAGGTGCAGTAAGTCTTGATAAGTTAAGCGGTTTG
CTGATTCGAAACGGCCTCATCCCAGATGACATTGCATCCCTGCCAGATTCATCACTGTCGGGTGAAGTTG
TCCTGAACCGCACAGAATTTCGCGACAACTTTGAATCGTTCGTCCTGGAGCACAAGGGACGTGCAGTGCT
TTTGGAAGGTAGTCCCGGCTCTGGTAAGACTACCTTCTGCCGCCATTATCAGCCCCGTAGTGAGCAACTC
GCAGTGGCGGGTGTCTATGAATTTACACCGGAAGACGGTGCTGGTACGACATTCAAAATTCTTCCTGAGG
TATTTGCCGATTGGCTGCATAACCAGGTTTCTATACTGCTTTCAGGTAGGCCTGCTCGCAGGGAGGAAAC
AGAAAAGATCAATCTGACCCAAAAGGTGTCTGACCTTCTACATACTTTCTCAGATTACTGGAAGCACAAA
GGAAAATATGGCGTCATTTTCATTGATGCTGTGAATGAGGCAAGCGAGTGCGGGGATGAGGCAGTATCGC
GCTTTACAGCATTACTGCCGGTGACACTTCCGGAGAACGTCAAACTTGTTTTCACCGCACCATCATTATC
ATCAGCTGGTAAGGCTTTCCGGCACTGGCTCACACCTCAGGATTGTATCAGCCTAACGCTTTTAAGCCAT
AGGGAGGTGTTACAGCTAACAGCTCGAGAGCTTAAAACTTCCGCCCCTTCTTTGTCACTACTCACACGAG
TTAGTGATATAGCTCAGGGCCATCCACTTTATCTCCGATACATTCTTGGGTATCTGAAAGCGAATCCGGA
TCAGGTTAATCTGGAGATATTCCCGGTTTTCAGTGGCAGCATTGAAACCTACTACGAAAGGCTCTGGCAG
GGGCTGGTTAAGGATGAGAGCGCTGTAAATCTGCTCGGTATTCTCTCGCGGATGCGCTGGGGCATTGATA
TTTCATCACTGATCCCTGTTCTAACACCGCAGGAACAGACGGTGTTTGTTCCAACCCTTGACCGTATTCA
GCATCTGCTTCTTAATGATAAATCATCAGCATTGTGCCACCAATCATTTGCGGCGTTTATCAACAGTAAA
ACGGCGGTAATTAACTCGCTGCTGCACGGACGCCTTGCCGACTTCTGCCTTACCAGTGGAGAGAGTTATG
GCCTGATTAATCGCGCTTATCACCTGCTCCTAGCCTCTCACGACAGACATCCTGAAGCCGCATTGGTGTG
CACGCAGGAATGGGCTGACGCCTGTATCGTCAAGGGGGCTCAGCCGGATATTCTAATTCACGATATCCGT
CAGACCCTGAAGAACACGCTTATTCGTGCCGATGCAGTGGCATCGATTCGTCTGTTGCTGCTTTTCCAAC
GCATGACCTTCAGACACCATTTTTTGTTTCTGCAGTCAGCTTATCACTCAGGCCTTGCCCTGGCTGCACT
TGGCAGACCGGATGAGGCCCTTGAGCAGCTCATACCATCTGGAAGCCTCGTTGTTGATGCAGTTGATGCA
ATTGTCAGCGCACAGACTCTCGCGCGTATGGGAAACAGTGAACACGCGCTGAAGCTATTGGAAAAGGTGA
AGTCAGCTGTCGACCAAGAATTTGAACGCAATCCCGTCAATCTATCTGATTTTATCGGCCTTTCCCTGGC
TTGGGTGAGAGCTGAGCTGATGGCTGGGGTGGTTGATGGCCACGGACGCACACGCGAGGTTGTTGAGTAT
TTGTACGGTTGTGGGCAAGTCGTTCGCGATAATTTTGAACAATCAGCGCATAGTAAATCAGCATATACAC
GCGCTTTTTATCCTCTTCAGGCAGAAATGGAAGCCGTGAACATAGCCTTTAATGACCGCTCCGTATCTTT
ACGGACGGTTAAAGAAAAGTTTGGTAGCTTACCGGAAAATATTCTTGATCTGATGCTCAGTTCAGTTATG
CGGGCACATGACATCATTCTGCAACATCAGTTGCCGATGCCCCAGCATGCTTTGCAACCCGTTTGGTACA
ATCTGGACAGATTACTTCATACTGATATTCCGTATTCGAACGAAATTCGTTTTAATTCATTAAGTAGCCT
TATTTTTTTCAATGCGCCTTCTGCTCTTATTATCAGGATGGCGGGGGTATTTTCTTTCGAAGTAGTACCC
GAAATAACGTTGCTCAATGAAGAAAATGAGATAGCAGCAGACAGCATTGACGTTAGTGAACAGGGACAAC
TCTGGCTGGTGAGCGCCTACCTTAATGAAACGCAACCCTGTCCCGATATTAAACATCCGAGTCAGGGATG
TTCTGAATGGCTCAAGACATTGACTGAGGCTATTTTTTGGTACAGCGGGCAGGCGCGCCGGGCAGTTATT
GACGGCAACGATGAGAAAAAAGAACTGCTTTTAGTCAAGGTGCAGAATGATATTCTCCCTGCTCTTTCGT
ACTCGCTGGAAGAGCGCATGGCATGGCCGAATTCATGGGCAATGCCTGAACAGATTATCCCCATGATTTA
CGAAGAGTTAGTAAACATGTTCGGCGCATGCTGGCCCGATAAGATATCAGTGATCACTGATTTCATTCTG
GCTCATACGCCTCAGCAATGTGGACTTTATTCCGAGGGGTACAGGCGTTTACTGAACAGAGTTATTCAGA
CTCTTCTAAATGAGCATCGGTTTTTGGGGCAATCTGATACGACATTTCAACTACTTGAGACGTTGCATGC
GTTTGTTTCTGCTTTTACTGAGAATCGGCAGGAGCTGGTTCCTGAATTACTGAATATTATTCCAGCTTAT
ATTAGCCTTGATGCTCCTCAGCTGGCACAGGACACTTACACTGAGCTTTTAGGTGTGTCGATGGGCCCTG
ACTGGTACAAAGAAGACCAATTTGCCCTCATGACAACTATGCTGCGCGTGATACCACAGCATACAGACAC
AAATACTACACTTTCACAAGTTGCAGGATTCCTTGAACATGCTTCGGGTGAAATGACATTTAGGCGTTAT
GTTAGGCAGGAAAAATCACAGTTTATTGGCGAACTTATTCGTCGTGGGAATTATGCACACGGGTTTAACT
ATTATCGTCAGCAGTCCTGCGGATCCCATGAGGAAATGCTCACCCAACTTAGCCACCCAGCTGCAGATAG
CCCTCATCCATTGAAAGGCATGCGGTTCCCGGGGGGAGCGCTGGATGAGGAACATGCTGTAGAATGCATT
GTCAGTGAACTGCGAAACAGAGTCGACTGGCGGCTTCGCTGGGGACTTCTTGAAATATTCAGCTTTGGCA
GTATTGGTAATCTTGCAGTGCCCTTTGCTGAACTTATCAATGAATTTTCTGCAGACACTGAAGACCTTAA
TGAAATACCCAAAAGGTTGCACAACATTTTACATGGTGATGTGCCTTTCTCAGAACACAGAAATTTTATC
AAAAATTTCACAGAGCACCTTGCAGACAACCATAAGCCACTCTTTGCTGAATTTATCAGTTTGCTATCCG
AAGACACTAGCGATAACGACGTTAAGCCTCCCCCCTCTGGTGATGCTAACCAGAAGGGTACTGATACCTC
AGATGATGTGGCAATGCAGCCAGGACTTTTTGGGAAGCGTTCTGCGATCAATAGGGCTGAAGCCTGCATG
GAAAATGCCCGAAAAGCCGCAGCACGCAGAAACACAGTTCGTGCAAGTGAGTTAGCCGTTGAAAGCCTGC
ATATAATTCAGGATGGTGACTGGTCAGTCTGGAGAAAGAACAACCATCTGGCGGAACTTACACGGACGTA
CATATTGGACAACTCTGCGGATGCAGGTTCGGTCATTCGTGCTTATGCTTCGCTTGTAGAAAAAGAACGT
TATGCCCCGGCATGGGTAATTGCTAGTCATCTCATCGAAATAGCAGCCAGTAAATTCTCTGATCAAGAAG
CCCAAGCTATTAACCAGATCGTACTTGAACACAACCGCCACATGCTTGGGAATACCGAAGCGGATGCTGC
GCATTTTTCTTTTCTTAATGAACCTGATACCTCAGATGCAGGTGAAGAAACACTCTATTTTCTGTTTTGG
CTGCTGGAACACCCACTGAAATTCAGACGCGAACGGGCTCTGGAAGTACTGAAGTGGCTTGCATCAGACG
ATGATAAGATTCTGGGCCAATGCGTGACGGAGGCACTCGTTTCAGACATTGCCTCACGAGCTGAAGCACT
AATGGCATTGACAGACTGGGTGTCAGCTAGATCTCCTCAGCGAATATGGGACTTTATAGTTAAAGAGCGC
AGCCTTTTTGAATGGCTTGAAGGCACTACTGCACTAAGCCAAGTCCATCTCCTGGAGCGAGTAACCAGCA
GAGCGGGATTTGTTTTAAGAAATGAGATTGCCGCATTTGAGCGACCCCGAAAGCTTTTACTGACATCAGA
AGCCTCTGGACAACGGAATATTCCAGAAAATTTACCAACATGGGTGCAATCCTTGTCGCAGACCCTTGCC
GTGATGGAAAAGCAGGGAATAGATATCCCAGCTTTGCTTACCTTACTCGAAAAACGGGTTTTACAGCAGA
GTGGATTGGCTGATATCACGGTGGCTTTTGAGCTGGAAAAGTTACTTGCGCGTGGTTTTACTGTGAATAG
AACACCAAGTCACCATCGCTGGGAGACGATGGTGCGATTTGCATTAAACCAGATCATACATGAGGCGGCC
GCACAGGATGAACTGCAAAACATTGAACCCTTGCTACGTGCCTGGAACCCCGCGTCAGAGGAGTGTGTTG
AGCCGTGGGAGGTTTGTAACCGGGCAAAACAGATTATCTGCGCTGTTATGGAAGGTAGACATCAGCAAGC
TTCGGGCATAGAGGATGGCTTTTTCTTGCATTATCTTGATGAAGTGGAGGTTTCCCGAGAAGGTCAAACG
CATCTGGTGGAAATCTCAGCGGTGTTAACGACAGCTCATAATGGTCATGAGAGCCTTAGACCAGGTGCAG
AAAGCGAATTTAATGCAACACAGACACCTGATATAGAGCGGACGCTTAGTGTGCACCTTACATGCCAGCG
AGTCAAAATGCAGCCTTTGCTTTTTGGGGGAGCTACGCCTGCCGCAGTGTCGAAAAAGTTTATGCAGATG
ACTGGAACGTTGCCTTCAGACTTTATTCGCAGGCAATGGCGAAGCGGGCGTTCTCTTAGTAAAAACAGAT
GGGGGGAACCAATAAGCAGAGGAAGTCTGTTACTCATGAAAAGAACAACTACCCTCCCTCCAGGACTGGG
CTTAGCGTGGTATGTCACTGTCGATGGGAAGTTGATGAATATATTTTCATATGCCCCGAGGAGGAGATAA
TGAAATACAGTTCAATGGAAACGCCAAAAACGCGAGAGGAATTTGAGGCTCGCTGTTTTCACCTGCTCAA
TGCGATCAAGTTAGGACGGTATCATGGCATTCCGGGTGAAGGTAACAAAGAGCAGGTTCCTTTTCTCCCT
AACGGACGAGTTGATCTGGCAAACATTGATACCATGACTCGCCTCTCGATGAACTCGTTATATGATTTCC
ACTATAACAGGGATAATTATCCGCAGTTTGATCTCTCTGAAAATGACGAGAATGAAGAGGCTACGGATTG
ACGCAATAACTAGCATAACCCCTTGGGGCCTCTAAACGGGTCTTGAGGGGTTTTTTGCTGAAACCTCAGG
CATTTGAGAAGCACACGGTCACACTGCTTCCGGTAGTCAATAAACCGGTAAACCAGCAATAGACATAAGC
GGCTATTTAACGACCCTGCCCTGAACCGACGACCGGGTCGAATTTGCTTTCGAATTTCTGCCATTCATCC
GCTTATTATCACTTATTCAGGCGTAGCACCAGGCGTTTAAGGGCACCAATAACTGCCTTAAAAAAATTAC
GCCCCGCCCTGCCACTCATCGCAATACTGTTGTAATTCATTTAACATTCTGCCGACATGGAAGCCATCAC
AGACGGCATGATGAACCTGAATCGCCAGCGGCATCAGCACCTTGTCGCCTTGCGTATAATATTTGCCCAT
AGTGAAAACGGGGGCGAAGAAGTTGTCCATATTGGCCACGTTTAAATCAAAACTGGTGAAACTCACCCAG
GGATTGGCTGAGACGAAAAACATATTCTCAATAAACCCTTTAGGGAAATAGGCCAGGTTTTCACCGTAAC
ACGCCACATCTTGCGAATATATGTGTAGAAACTGCCGGAAATCGTCGTGGTATTCACTCCAGAGCGATGA
AAACGTTTCAGTTTGCTCATGGAAAACGGTGTAACAAGGGTGAACACTATCCCATATCACCAGCTCACCG
TCTTTCATCGCCATACGGAACTCTGGATGAGCATTCATCAGGCGGGCAAGAATGTGAATAAAGGCCGGAT
AAAACTTGTGCTTATTTTTCTTTACGGTCTTTAAAAAGGCCGTAATATCCAGCTGAACGGTCTGGTTATA
GGTACATTGAGCAACTGACTGAAATGCCTCAAAATGTTCTTTACGATGCCATTGGGATATATCAACGGTG
GTATATCCAGTGATTTTTTTCTCCATTTTAGCTTCCTTAGCTCCTGAAAATCTCGATAACTCAAAAAATA
CGCCCGGTAGTGATCTTATTTCATTATGGTGAAAGTTGGAACCTCTTACGTGCCGATCAACGTCTCATTT
TCGCCAAAAGTTGGCCCAGGGCTTCCCGGTATCAACAGGGACACCAGGATTTATTTATTCTGCGAAGTGA
TCTTCCGTCACAGGTATTTATTCGGCGCAAAGTGCGTCGGGTGATGCTGCCAACTTACTGATTTAGTGTA
TGATGGTGTTTTTGAGGTGCTCCAGTGGCTTCTGTTTCTATCAGCTGTCCCTCCTGTTCAGCTACTGACG
GGGTGGTGCGTAACGGCAAAAGCACCGCCGGACATCAGCGCTAGCGGAGTGTATACTGGCTTACTATGTT
GGCACTGATGAGGGTGTCAGTGAAGTGCTTCATGTGGCAGGAGAAAAAAGGCTGCACCGGTGCGTCAGCA
GAATATGTGATACAGGATATATTC
